>Addgene plasmid #122835 | pSC142 | addgene full sequence | sequence record 239353 | Addgene NGS Result
CCGAAACGCGCGAGACGAAAGGGCCTCGTGATACGCCTATTTTTATAGGTTAATGTCATGATAATAATGG
TTTCTTAGACGTCAGGTGGCACTTTTCGGGGAAATGTGCGCGGAACCCCTATTTGTTTATTTTTCTAAAT
ACATTCAAATATGTATCCGCTCATGAGACAATAACCCTGATAAATGCTTCAATAATATTGAAAAAGGAAG
AGTATGAGTATTCAACATTTCCGTGTCGCCCTTATTCCCTTTTTTGCGGCATTTTGCCTTCCTGTTTTTG
CTCACCCAGAAACGCTGGTGAAAGTAAAAGATGCTGAAGATCAGTTGGGTGCACGAGTGGGTTACATCGA
ACTGGATCTCAACAGCGGTAAGATCCTTGAGAGTTTTCGCCCCGAAGAACGTTTTCCAATGATGAGCACT
TTTAAAGTTCTGCTATGTGGCGCGGTATTATCCCGTATTGACGCCGGGCAAGAGCAACTCGGTCGCCGCA
TACACTATTCTCAGAATGACTTGGTTGAGTACTCACCAGTCACAGAAAAGCATCTTACGGATGGCATGAC
AGTAAGAGAATTATGCAGTGCTGCCATAACCATGAGTGATAACACTGCGGCCAACTTACTTCTGACAACG
ATCGGAGGACCGAAGGAGCTAACCGCTTTTTTGCACAACATGGGGGATCATGTAACTCGCCTTGATCGTT
GGGAACCGGAGCTGAATGAAGCCATACCAAACGACGAGCGTGACACCACGATGCCTGTAGCAATGGCAAC
AACGTTGCGCAAACTATTAACTGGCGAACTACTTACTCTAGCTTCCCGGCAACAATTAATAGACTGGATG
GAGGCGGATAAAGTTGCAGGACCACTTCTGCGCTCGGCCCTTCCGGCTGGCTGGTTTATTGCTGATAAAT
CTGGAGCCGGTGAGCGTGGCTCTCGAGGTATCATTGCAGCACTGGGGCCAGATGGTAAGCCCTCCCGTAT
CGTAGTTATCTACACGACGGGGAGTCAGGCAACTATGGATGAACGAAATAGACAGATCGCTGAGATAGGT
GCCTCACTGATTAAGCATTGGTAACTGTCAGACCAAGTTTACTCATATATACTTTAGATTGATTTAAAAC
TTCATTTTTAATTTAAAAGGATCTAGGTGAAGATCCTTTTTGATAATCTCATGACCAAAATCCCTTAACG
TGAGTTTTCGTTCCACTGAGCGTCAGACCCCGTAGAAAAGATCAAAGGATCTTCTTGAGATCCTTTTTTT
CTGCGCGTAATCTGCTGCTTGCAAACAAAAAAACCACCGCTACCAGCGGTGGTTTGTTTGCCGGATCAAG
AGCTACCAACTCTTTTTCCGAAGGTAACTGGCTTCAGCAGAGCGCAGATACCAAATACTGTTCTTCTAGT
GTAGCCGTAGTTAGGCCACCACTTCAAGAACTCTGTAGCACCGCCTACATACCTCGCTCTGCTAATCCTG
TTACCAGTGGCTGCTGCCAGTGGCGATAAGTCGTGTCTTACCGGGTTGGACTCAAGACGATAGTTACCGG
ATAAGGCGCAGCGGTCGGGCTGAACGGGGGGTTCGTGCACACAGCCCAGCTTGGAGCGAACGACCTACAC
CGAACTGAGATACCTACAGCGTGAGCTATGAGAAAGCGCCACGCTTCCCGAAGGGAGAAAGGCGGACAGG
TATCCGGTAAGCGGCAGGGTCGGAACAGGAGAGCGCACGAGGGAGCTTCCAGGGGGAAACGCCTGGTATC
TTTATAGTCCTGTCGGGTTTCGCCACCTCTGACTTGAGCGTCGATTTTTGTGATGCTCGTCAGGGGGGCG
GAGCCTATGGAAAAACGCCAGCAACGCGGCCTTTTTACGGTTCCTGGCCTTTTGCTGGCCTTTTGCTCAC
ATGTTCTTTCCTGCGTTATCCCCTGATTCTGTGGATAACCGTATTACCGCCTTTGAGTGAGCTGATACCG
CTCGCCGCAGCCGAACGACCGAGCGCAGCGAGTCAGTGAGCGAGGAAGCGGAAGAGCGCCCAATACGCAA
ACCGCCTCTCCCCGCGCGTTGGCCGATTCATTAATGCAGCTGGCACGACAGGTTTCCCGACTGGAAAGCG
GGCAGTGAGCGCAACGCAATTAATGTGAGTTAGCTCACTCATTAGGCACCCCAGGCTTTACACTTTATGC
TTCCGGCTCGTATGTTGTGTGGAATTGTGAGCGGATAACAATTTCACACGAGCTATTTAGGTGACACTAT
AGAAGTGAAGCTTGGTCTCAACCTCTAAAATCTGGTTTCATATTAATTTCGCACACCAAGTTACTTTCTA
TTATTAACTGTTATAATGGACCATGAAATCATTTGCATATGAACTGCAATGATACATAATCCACTTTGTT
TTGTGGGAGACATTTACCAGATTTCGGTAAATTGGTATTCCCCCTTTTATGTGATTGGTCATTGATCATT
GTTAGTGGCCAGACATTTGAACTCCCGTTTTTTTGTCTATAAGAATTCGGAAACATATAGTATCCTTTGA
AAACGGAGAAACAAATAACAATGTGGACAAACTAGATATAATTTCAACACAAGACTATGGGAATGATTTT
ACCCACTAATTATAATCCGATCACAAGGTTTCAACGAACTAGTTTTCCAGATATCAACCAAATTTACTTT
GGAATTAAACTAACTTAAAACTAATTGGTTGTTCGTAAATGGTGCTTTTTTTTTTTGCGGATGTTAGTAA
AGGGTTTTATGTATTTTATATTATTAGTTATCTGTTTTCAGTGTTATGTTGTCTCATCCATAAAGTTTAT
ATGTTTTTTCTTTGCTCTATAACTTATATATATATATGAGTTTACAGTTATATTTATACATTTCAGATAC
TTGATCGGCATTTTTTTTGGTAAAAAATATATGCATGAAAAACTCAAGTGTTTCTTTTTTAAGGAATTTT
TAAATGGTGATTATATGAATATAATCATATGTATATCCGTATATATATGTAGCCAGATAGTTAATTATTT
GGGGGATATTTGAATTATTAATGTTATAATATTCTTTCTTTTGACTCGTCTGGTTAAATTAAAGAACAAA
AAAAACACATACTTTTACTGTTTTAAAAGGTTAAATTAACATAATTTATTGATTACAAGTGTCAAGTCCA
TGACATTGCATGTAGGTTCGAGACTTCAGAGATAACGGAAGAGATCGATAATTGTGATCGTAACATCCAG
ATATGTATGTTTAATTTTCATTTAGATGTGGATCAGAGAAGATAAGTCAAACTGTCTTCATAATTTAAGA
CAACCTCTTTTAATATTTTCCCAAAACATGTTTTATGTAACTACTTTGCTTATGTGATTGCCTGAGGATA
CTATTATTCTCTGTCTTTATTCTCTTCACACCACATTTAAATAGTTTAAGAGCATAGAAATTAATTATTT
TCAAAAAGGTGATTATATGCATGCAAAATAGCACACCATTTATGTTTATATTTTCAAATTATTTAATACA
TTTCAATATTTCATAAGTGTGATTTTTTTTTTTATTGTCAATTTCATAAGTGTGATTTGTCATTTGTATT
AAACAATTGTATCGCGCAGTACAAATAAACAGTGGGAGAGGTGAAAATGCAGTTATAAAACTGTCCAATA
ATTTACTAACACATTTAAATATCTAAAAAGAGTGTTTCAAAAAAAATTCTTTTGAAATAAGAAAAGTGAT
AGATATTTTTACGCTTTCGTCTGAAAATAAAACAATAATAGTTTATTAGAAAAATGTTATCACCGAAAAT
TATTCTAGTGCCACTCGCTCGGATCGAAATTCGAAAGTTATATTCTTTCTCTTTACCTAATATAAAAATC
ACAAGAAAAATCAATCCGAATATATCTATCAACATAGTATATGCCCTTACATATTGTTTCTGACTTTTCT
CTATCCGAATTTCTCGCTTCATGGTTTTTTTTTAACATATTCTCATTTAATTTTCATTACTATTATATAA
CTAAAAGATGGAAATAAAATAAAGTGTCTTTGAGAATCGAACGTCCATATCAGTAAGATAGTTTGTGTGA
AGGTAAAATCTAAAAGATTTAAGTTCCAAAAACAGAAAATAATATATTACGCTAAAAAAGAAGAAAATAA
TTAAATACAAAACAGAAAAAAATAATATACGACAGACACGTGTCACGAAGATACCCTACGCTATAGACAC
AGCTCTGTTTTCTCTTTTCTATGCCTCAAGGCTCTCTTAACTTCACTGTCTCCTCTTCGGATAATCCTAT
CCTTCTCTTCCTATAAATACCTCTCCACTCTTCCTCTTCCTCCACCACTACAACCACCGCAACAACCACC
AAAAACCCTCTCAAAGAAATTTCTTTTTTTTCTTACTTTCTTGGTTTGTCAAATAACATGAGACCGAATT
CTCGCCCTATAGTGAGTCGTATTACCTGGCCGTCGTTTTACAACGTCGTGACTGGGAAAACCCTGGCGTT
ACCCAACTTAATCGCCTTGCAGCACATCCCCCTTTCGCCAGCTGGCGTAATAGCGAAGAGGCCCGCACCG
ATCGCCCTTCCCAACAGTTGCGCAGCCTGAATGGCGAATGGCGCCTGATGCGGTATTTTCTCCTTACGCA
TCTGTGCGGTATTTCACACCGCATATGGTGCACTCTCAGTACAATCTGCTCTGATGCCGCATAGTTAAGC
CAGCCCCGACACCCGCCAACACCCGCTGACGCGCCCTGACGGGCTTGTCTGCTCCCGGCATCCGCTTACA
GACAAGCTGTGACCGTCTCCGGGAGCTGCATGTGTCAGAGGTTTTCACCGTCATCA
Features (pLannotate 1.2.2; 12 found; start..end, strand, type, name):
    109..213     +  promoter       AmpR promoter: bla
    214..1074    +  CDS            AmpR: β-lactamase; bla; confers resistance to ampicillin, carbenicillin, and related antibiotics
   1245..1833    +  rep_origin     ori: high-copy-number ColE1/pMB1/pBR322/pUC origin of replication
   2016..2108    +  CDS            lacI (fragment): lac repressor; lacI; The lac repressor binds to the lac operator to inhibit transcription in E. coli. This inhibition can be relieved by adding lactose or isopropyl-β-D-thiogalactopyranoside (IPTG).
   2121..2142    +  protein_bind   CAP binding site: CAP binding activates transcription in the presence of cAMP. E. coli catabolite activator protein
   2157..2187    +  promoter       lac promoter: promoter for the E. coli lac operon
   2195..2211    +  protein_bind   lac operator: The lac repressor binds to the lac operator to inhibit transcription in E. coli. This inhibition can be relieved by adding lactose or isopropyl-β-D-thiogalactopyranoside (IPTG). lac repressor encoded by lacI
   2225..2243    +  promoter       SP6 promoter: promoter for bacteriophage SP6 RNA polymerase
   4416..4434    -  promoter       T7 promoter: promoter for bacteriophage T7 RNA polymerase
   4436..4588    +  CDS            lacZα (fragment): LacZα fragment of β-galactosidase; lacZ fragment
   4594..4693    -  misc_feature   bom (fragment): basis of mobility region from pBR322
   4795..14      -  CDS            rop (fragment) (across the origin): Rop protein, which maintains plasmids at low copy number; rop
