[The description below was written by a language model from this plasmid's Addgene catalogue record and pLannotate feature annotations shown in this document.]
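Description:
pSC142 is a GreenGate entry (module) plasmid built on a pUC19 backbone and classed as a Golden Gate compatible cloning vector. It carries the Arabidopsis thaliana SUC2 promoter as a reusable promoter part. The 4,816 bp plasmid is maintained in E. coli at high copy through the ColE1/pUC-type origin and is selected with ampicillin via the bla (β-lactamase) gene and its own promoter. The feature table also picks up leftover backbone elements. These are a lacI fragment, the CAP binding site, the lac promoter and operator, a lacZα fragment, and small bom and rop fragments. They are remnants of the cloning vector rather than functional parts of the payload.

The insert is a 2,130 bp SUC2 promoter fragment. It is not annotated in the automated feature table, but the depositor places it between roughly positions 2252 and 4381, in the unannotated gap bounded by SP6 and T7 phage promoters that face the insert. It is bracketed on each side by a BsaI recognition site. Because BsaI is a type IIS enzyme that cuts outside its recognition sequence, digestion releases the promoter with the defined GreenGate A and B overhangs. These overhangs designate the promoter position in that modular assembly scheme. In a one-pot reaction the fragment can then be ligated in order with other modules, such as coding sequences, tags, terminators and plant resistance cassettes, into a destination vector.

The plasmid itself contains no coding sequence downstream of the promoter and no plant selection or transfer elements, so it serves purely as a parts donor. It was deposited with a toolkit for CRISPR-based transcriptional and epigenetic regulation in plants, where the SUC2 promoter would be used to drive expression of assembled effector constructs.
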