Addgene plasmid #122835: pSC142
Purpose: SUC2 promoter with GreenGate A-B flanking sequences
Depositing lab: Markus Schmid. Depositing organization: Umea University. Publication: CRISPR-based tools for targeted transcriptional and epigenetic regulation in plants. Lee JE, Neumann M, Duro DI, Schmid M. PLoS One. 2019 Sep 26;14(9):e0222778. doi: 10.1371/journal.pone.0222778. eCollection 2019. PubMed 31557222.
Backbone
  Vector backbone: pUC19
  Backbone size w/o insert (bp): 2686
  Total vector size (bp): 4816
  Vector type: Golden Gate compatible cloning vector
Growth in bacteria
  Bacterial resistance: Ampicillin, 100 μg/mL
  Growth temperature: 37°C
  Growth strain: DH5alpha
  Copy number: High Copy
Gene/Insert
  Gene/Insert name: SUC2 promoter
  Species: A. thaliana (mustard weed)
  Insert size (bp): 2130
Terms and licenses: Academic/Nonprofit Terms; Industry Terms: Not Available to Industry
Depositor comments: Plasmid is designed for Golden Gate cloning using the enzyme BsaI. Plasmid Features (listed as bp in full plasmid sequence): BsaI site #1 = 2241-2246bp SUC2 promoter = 2252-4381bp BsaI site #2 = 4387-4392bp
How to cite: pSC142 was a gift from Markus Schmid (Addgene plasmid # 122835 ; http://n2t.net/addgene:122835 ; RRID:Addgene_122835)
